Addgene plasmid #243690: pJL191
Purpose: Stably expresses a chimeric protein, SUPV3L1(1-199aa)-ALDH18A1(106aa-385aa)-SUPV3L1(451-786aa)
Depositing lab: Jonathan Weissman. Depositing organization: Whitehead Institute for Biomedical Research. Publication: Proximity-specific ribosome profiling reveals the logic of localized mitochondrial translation. Luo J, Khandwala S, Hu J, Lee SY, Hickey KL, Levine ZG, Harper JW, Ting AY, Weissman JS. Cell. 2025 Aug 25:S0092-8674(25)00916-X. doi: 10.1016/j.cell.2025.08.002. PubMed 40876456.
Backbone
  Vector backbone: pJL163
  Backbone manufacturer: Weissman Lab
  Vector type: Lentiviral
  Selectable markers: Puromycin
Growth in bacteria
  Bacterial resistance: Ampicillin, 100 μg/mL
  Growth temperature: 37°C
  Growth strain: NEB Stable
  Copy number: High Copy
Gene/Insert
  Gene/Insert name: SUPV3L1(1-199aa)-ALDH18A1(106aa-385aa)-SUPV3L1(451-786aa)
  Species: H. sapiens (human)
  Promoter: EF1a
  Cloning method: Gibson Cloning
Terms and licenses: Academic/Nonprofit Terms; Industry Terms: Not Available to Industry
How to cite: pJL191 was a gift from Jonathan Weissman (Addgene plasmid # 243690 ; http://n2t.net/addgene:243690 ; RRID:Addgene_243690)
