[The description below was written by a language model from this plasmid's Addgene catalogue record and pLannotate feature annotations shown in this document.]
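Description:
pJL191 is a third-generation-style HIV-1 lentiviral transfer plasmid built on the pJL163 backbone and used to make mammalian cell lines that stably express a chimeric human protein. In bacteria it is maintained through a high-copy ColE1/pUC-type origin with ampicillin resistance (AmpR under its own bla promoter). An f1 origin and an SV40/EM7-driven BleoR cassette with an SV40 poly(A) signal also sit in the backbone, outside the viral genome. Viral genomic RNA is transcribed from a CMV enhancer/promoter fused to a truncated 5' LTR. It carries the Ψ packaging signal with a gag fragment, the Rev response element for Rev-dependent nuclear export, and the cPPT/CTS. The 3' end carries LTR sequences followed by a bGH polyadenylation signal.

Between the LTRs lie two divergently oriented expression units. On the forward strand, the EF-1α promoter drives the insert, in which residues 1-199 and 451-786 of SUPV3L1, the mitochondrial RNA helicase of the degradosome, flank residues 106-385 of ALDH18A1. The automated annotation labels this whole open reading frame simply as SUPV3L1, so the ALDH18A1 segment is known only from the catalogue entry. On the reverse strand, a human PGK promoter drives puromycin N-acetyltransferase followed by a WPRE in the same orientation, allowing puromycin selection of transduced cells.

About 850 nt between the annotated end of the insert and the 3' LTR region are unannotated. No tag or reporter is recorded, and the record does not say what this stretch contains. The associated publication concerns proximity-specific ribosome profiling of localized mitochondrial translation. The record does not explain the reason for the domain swap, though such chimeras are generally used to test what particular protein regions contribute.
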