Features (pLannotate 1.2.2; 34 found; start..end, strand, type, name):
     31..83      -  misc_feature   bom (fragment): basis of mobility region from pBR322
    238..617     +  enhancer       CMV enhancer: human cytomegalovirus immediate early enhancer
    618..817     +  promoter       CMV promoter: human cytomegalovirus (CMV) immediate early promoter
    835..1015    +  LTR            5' LTR (truncated): truncated 5' long terminal repeat (LTR) from HIV-1
   1062..1187    +  misc_feature   HIV-1 Ψ: packaging signal of human immunodeficiency virus type 1
   1171..1534    +  CDS            HIV-1 gag (fragment): gag protein from human immunodeficiency virus 1; gag
   1680..1913    +  misc_feature   RRE: The Rev response element (RRE) of HIV-1 allows for Rev-dependent mRNA export from the nucleus to the cytoplasm.
   2290..2390    +  CDS            Rev (fragment): human immunodeficiency virus 1 (HIV-1) Rev protein; rev; enhances nuclear export of unspliced and incompletely spliced viral mRNAs
   2440..2557    +  misc_feature   cPPT/CTS: central polypurine tract and central termination sequence of HIV-1
   2610..3198    -  misc_feature   WPRE: woodchuck hepatitis virus posttranscriptional regulatory element
   3201..3222    -  misc_feature   MCS (fragment): pBluescript multiple cloning site
   3229..3825    -  CDS            PuroR (fragment): puromycin N-acetyltransferase; pac from Streptomyces; confers resistance to puromycin
   3837..4337    -  promoter       hPGK promoter: human phosphoglycerate kinase 1 promoter
   4351..4417    +  CDS            small t antigen (fragment): SV40 (simian virus 40) small t antigen
   4424..5602    +  promoter       EF-1α promoter: strong constitutive promoter for human elongation factor EF-1α
   5754..8198    +  CDS            SUPV3L1: SUV3_HUMAN - Also known as SUV3. Experimental evidence at protein level: Swiss-Prot protein existence level 1. Major helicase player in mitochondrial RNA metabolism. Component of the mitochondrial degradosome (mtEXO) complex, that degrades 3' overhang double-stranded RNA with a 3'-to-5' directionality in an ATP-dependent manner. Involved in the degradation of non-coding mitochondrial transcripts (MT-ncRNA) and tRNA-like molecules (PubMed:29967381). ATPase and ATP-dependent multisubstrate helicase, able to unwind double-stranded (ds) DNA and RNA, and RNA/DNA heteroduplexes in the 5'-to-3' direc
   9054..9116    +  CDS            nef (fragment): NEF_HV1Z2 - Experimental evidence at protein level: Swiss-Prot protein existence level 1. Extracellular Nef protein targets CD4(+) T-lymphocytes for apoptosis by interacting with CXCR4 surface receptors. From Human immunodeficiency virus type 1 group M subtype D (isolate Z2/CDC-Z34) (HIV-1).
   9118..9430    +  LTR            5' LTR (fragment): 5' long terminal repeat (LTR) from HIV-1
   9438..9618    +  LTR            5' LTR (truncated): truncated 5' long terminal repeat (LTR) from HIV-1
   9650..9874    +  polyA_signal   bGH poly(A) signal: bovine growth hormone polyadenylation signal
   9878..9899    +  promoter       SV40 promoter (fragment): SV40 enhancer and early promoter
   9920..10348   +  rep_origin     f1 ori (sequence partly withheld): f1 bacteriophage origin of replication; arrow indicates direction of (+) strand synthesis
  10362..10691   +  promoter       SV40 promoter: SV40 enhancer and early promoter
  10739..10786   +  promoter       EM7 promoter: synthetic bacterial promoter&nbsp
  10805..11179   +  CDS            BleoR: antibiotic-binding protein; Sh ble from Streptoalloteichus hindustanus; confers resistance to bleomycin, phleomycin, and Zeocin™
  11189..11314   +  CDS            ble (fragment): BLE_KLEPN - Experimental evidence at protein level: Swiss-Prot protein existence level 1. Binding protein with a strong affinity to the bleomycin family of antibiotics. Binds to CL990; an antimitotic-antibiotic compound. From Klebsiella pneumoniae.
  11309..11430   +  polyA_signal   SV40 poly(A) signal: SV40 polyadenylation signal
  11501..11523   -  protein_bind   lac operator (fragment): The lac repressor binds to the lac operator to inhibit transcription in E. coli. This inhibition can be relieved by adding lactose or isopropyl-β-D-thiogalactopyranoside (IPTG). lac repressor encoded by lacI
  11527..11557   -  promoter       lac promoter: promoter for the E. coli lac operon
  11572..11593   -  protein_bind   CAP binding site: CAP binding activates transcription in the presence of cAMP. E. coli catabolite activator protein
  11606..11698   -  CDS            lacI (fragment): lac repressor; lacI; The lac repressor binds to the lac operator to inhibit transcription in E. coli. This inhibition can be relieved by adding lactose or isopropyl-β-D-thiogalactopyranoside (IPTG).
  11881..12469   -  rep_origin     ori: high-copy-number ColE1/pMB1/pBR322/pUC origin of replication
  12640..13500   -  CDS            AmpR: β-lactamase; bla; confers resistance to ampicillin, carbenicillin, and related antibiotics
  13501..13605   -  promoter       AmpR promoter: bla
>Addgene plasmid #243690 | pJL191 | addgene full sequence | sequence record 488873 | Addgene NGS Result
GTCGACGGATCGGGAGATCTCCCGATCCCCTATGGTGCACTCTCAGTACAATCTGCTCTGATGCCGCATA
GTTAAGCCAGTATCTGCTCCCTGCTTGTGTGTTGGAGGTCGCTGAGTAGTGCGCGAGCAAAATTTAAGCT
ACAACAAGGCAAGGCTTGACCGACAATTGCATGAAGAATCTGCTTAGGGTTAGGCGTTTTGCGCTGCTTC
GCGATGTACGGGCCAGATATACGCGTTGACATTGATTATTGACTAGTTATTAATAGTAATCAATTACGGG
GTCATTAGTTCATAGCCCATATATGGAGTTCCGCGTTACATAACTTACGGTAAATGGCCCGCCTGGCTGA
CCGCCCAACGACCCCCGCCCATTGACGTCAATAATGACGTATGTTCCCATAGTAACGCCAATAGGGACTT
TCCATTGACGTCAATGGGTGGAGTATTTACGGTAAACTGCCCACTTGGCAGTACATCAAGTGTATCATAT
GCCAAGTACGCCCCCTATTGACGTCAATGACGGTAAATGGCCCGCCTGGCATTATGCCCAGTACATGACC
TTATGGGACTTTCCTACTTGGCAGTACATCTACGTATTAGTCATCGCTATTACCATGGTGATGCGGTTTT
GGCAGTACATCAATGGGCGTGGATAGCGGTTTGACTCACGGGGATTTCCAAGTCTCCACCCCATTGACGT
CAATGGGAGTTTGTTTTGGCACCAAAATCAACGGGACTTTCCAAAATGTCGTAACAACTCCGCCCCATTG
ACGCAAATGGGCGGTAGGCGTGTACGGTGGGAGGTCTATATAAGCAGCGCGTTTTGCCTGTACTGGGTCT
CTCTGGTTAGACCAGATCTGAGCCTGGGAGCTCTCTGGCTAACTAGGGAACCCACTGCTTAAGCCTCAAT
AAAGCTTGCCTTGAGTGCTTCAAGTAGTGTGTGCCCGTCTGTTGTGTGACTCTGGTAACTAGAGATCCCT
CAGACCCTTTTAGTCAGTGTGGAAAATCTCTAGCAGTGGCGCCCGAACAGGGACTTGAAAGCGAAAGGGA
AACCAGAGGAGCTCTCTCGACGCAGGACTCGGCTTGCTGAAGCGCGCACGGCAAGAGGCGAGGGGCGGCG
ACTGGTGAGTACGCCAAAAATTTTGACTAGCGGAGGCTAGAAGGAGAGAGATGGGTGCGAGAGCGTCAGT
ATTAAGCGGGGGAGAATTAGATCGCGATGGGAAAAAATTCGGTTAAGGCCAGGGGGAAAGAAAAAATATA
AATTAAAACATATAGTATGGGCAAGCAGGGAGCTAGAACGATTCGCAGTTAATCCTGGCCTGTTAGAAAC
ATCAGAAGGCTGTAGACAAATACTGGGACAGCTACAACCATCCCTTCAGACAGGATCAGAAGAACTTAGA
TCATTATATAATACAGTAGCAACCCTCTATTGTGTGCATCAAAGGATAGAGATAAAAGACACCAAGGAAG
CTTTAGACAAGATAGAGGAAGAGCAAAACAAAAGTAAGACCACCGCACAGCAAGCGGCCGCTGATCTTCA
GACCTGGAGGAGGAGATATGAGGGACAATTGGAGAAGTGAATTATATAAATATAAAGTAGTAAAAATTGA
ACCATTAGGAGTAGCACCCACCAAGGCAAAGAGAAGAGTGGTGCAGAGAGAAAAAAGAGCAGTGGGAATA
GGAGCTTTGTTCCTTGGGTTCTTGGGAGCAGCAGGAAGCACTATGGGCGCAGCGTCAATGACGCTGACGG
TACAGGCCAGACAATTATTGTCTGGTATAGTGCAGCAGCAGAACAATTTGCTGAGGGCTATTGAGGCGCA
ACAGCATCTGTTGCAACTCACAGTCTGGGGCATCAAGCAGCTCCAGGCAAGAATCCTGGCTGTGGAAAGA
TACCTAAAGGATCAACAGCTCCTGGGGATTTGGGGTTGCTCTGGAAAACTCATTTGCACCACTGCTGTGC
CTTGGAATGCTAGTTGGAGTAATAAATCTCTGGAACAGATTTGGAATCACACGACCTGGATGGAGTGGGA
CAGAGAAATTAACAATTACACAAGCTTAATACACTCCTTAATTGAAGAATCGCAAAACCAGCAAGAAAAG
AATGAACAAGAATTATTGGAATTAGATAAATGGGCAAGTTTGTGGAATTGGTTTAACATAACAAATTGGC
TGTGGTATATAAAATTATTCATAATGATAGTAGGAGGCTTGGTAGGTTTAAGAATAGTTTTTGCTGTACT
TTCTATAGTGAATAGAGTTAGGCAGGGATATTCACCATTATCGTTTCAGACCCACCTCCCAACCCCGAGG
GGACCCGACAGGCCCGAAGGAATAGAAGAAGAAGGTGGAGAGAGAGACAGAGACAGATCCATTCGATTAG
TGAACGGATCGGCACTGCGTGCGCCAATTCTGCAGACAAATGGCAGTATTCATCCACAATTTTAAAAGAA
AAGGGGGGATTGGGGGGTACAGTGCAGGGGAAAGAATAGTAGACATAATAGCAACAGACATACAAACTAA
AGAATTACAAAAACAAATTACAAAAATTCAAAATTTTCGGGTTTATTACAGGGACAGCAGAGATCCAGTT
TGGTTAATTAGCTAGCGATGCGGGGAGGCGGCCCAAAGGGAGATCCGACTCGTCTGAGGGCGAAGGCGAA
GACGCGGAAGAGGCCGCAGAGCCGGCAGCAGGCCGCGGGAAGGAAGGTCCGCTGGATTGAGGGCCGAAGG
GACGTAGCAGAAGGACGTCCCGCGCAGAATCCAGGTGGCAACACAGGCGAGCAGCCAAGGAAAGGACGAT
GATTTCCCCGACAACACCACGGAATTGTCAGTGCCCAACAGCCGAGCCCCTGTCCAGCAGCGGGCAAGGC
AGGCGGCGATGAGTTCCGCCGTGGCAATAGGGAGGGGGAAAGCGAAAGTCCCGGAAAGGAGCTGACAGGT
GGTGGCAATGCCCCAACCAGTGGGGGTTGCGTCAGCAAACACAGTGCACACCACGCCACGTTGCCTGACA
ACGGGCCACAACTCCTCATAAAGAGACAGCAACCAGGATTTATACAAGGAGGAGAAAATGAAAGCCATAC
GGGAAGCAATAGCATGATACAAAGGCATTAAAGCAGCGTATCCACATAGCGTAAAAGGAGCAACATAGTT
AAGAATACCAGTCAATCTTTCACAAATTTTGTAATCCAGAGGTTGATTACCGATAAGCTTGATATCGAAT
TCTTAACTGGCACCGGGCTTGCGGGTCATGCACCAGGTGCGCGGTCCTTCGGGCACCTCGACGTCGGCGG
TGACGGTGAAGCCGAGCCGCTCGTAGAAGGGGAGGTTGCGGGGCGCGGAGGTCTCCAGGAAGGCGGGCAC
CCCGGCGCGCTCGGCCGCCTCCACTCCGGGGAGCACGACGGCGCTGCCCAGACCCTTGCCCTGGTGGTCG
GGCGAGACGCCGACGGTGGCCAGGAACCACGCGGGCTCCTTGGGCCGGTGCGGCGCCAGGAGGCCTTCCA
TCTGTTGCTGCGCGGCCAGCCGGGAACCGCTCAACTCGGCCATGCGCGGGCCGATCTCGGCGAACACCGC
CCCCGCTTCGACGCTCTCCGGCGTGGTCCAGACCGCCACGGCGGCGCCGTCGTCCGCGACCCACACCTTG
CCGATGTCGAGCCCGACGCGCGTGAGGAAGAGTTCTTGCAGCTCGGTGACCCGCTCGATGTGGCGGTCCG
GATCGACGGTGTGGCGCGTGGCGGGGTAGTCGGCGAACGCGGCGGCGAGGGTGCGTACGGCCCTGGGGAC
GTCGTCGCGGGTGGCGAGGCGCACCGTGGGCTTGTACTCGGTCATGGTGGTACCCCCTGGGGAGAGAGGT
CGGTGATTCGGTCAACGAGGGAGCCGACTGCCGACGTGCGCTCCGGAGGCTTGCAGAATGCGGAACACCG
CGCGGGCAGGAACAGGGCCCACACTACCGCCCCACACCCCGCCTCCCGCACCGCCCCTTCCCGGCCGCTG
CTCTCGGCGCGCCCTGCTGAGCAGCCGCTATTGGCCACAGCCCATCGCGGTCGGCGCGCTGCCATTGCTC
CCTGGCGCTGTCCGTCTGCGAGGGTACTAGTGAGACGTGCGGCTTCCGTTTGTCACGTCCGGCACGCCGC
GAACCGCAAGGAACCTTCCCGACTTAGGGGCGGAGCAGGAAGCGTCGCCGGGGGGCCCACAAGGGTAGCG
GCGAAGATCCGGGTGACGCTGCGAACGGACGTGAAGAATGTGCGAGACCCAGGGTCGGCGCCGCTGCGTT
TCCCGGAACCACGCCCAGAGCAGCCGCGTCCCTGCGCAAACCCAGGGCTGCCTTGGAAAAGGCGCAAATC
GATTGCAAAGATGGATAAAGTTTTAAACAGAGAGGAATCTTTGCAGCTAATGGACCTTCTAGGTCTTGAA
AGGAGTGGGAATTGGCTCCGGTGCCCGTCAGTGGGCAGAGCGCACATCGCCCACAGTCCCCGAGAAGTTG
GGGGGAGGGGTCGGCAATTGAACCGGTGCCTAGAGAAGGTGGCGCGGGGTAAACTGGGAAAGTGATGTCG
TGTACTGGCTCCGCCTTTTTCCCGAGGGTGGGGGAGAACCGTATATAAGTGCAGTAGTCGCCGTGAACGT
TCTTTTTCGCAACGGGTTTGCCGCCAGAACACAGGTAAGTGCCGTGTGTGGTTCCCGCGGGCCTGGCCTC
TTTACGGGTTATGGCCCTTGCGTGCCTTGAATTACTTCCACCTGGCTGCAGTACGTGATTCTTGATCCCG
AGCTTCGGGTTGGAAGTGGGTGGGAGAGTTCGAGGCCTTGCGCTTAAGGAGCCCCTTCGCCTCGTGCTTG
AGTTGAGGCCTGGCCTGGGCGCTGGGGCCGCCGCGTGCGAATCTGGTGGCACCTTCGCGCCTGTCTCGCT
GCTTTCGATAAGTCTCTAGCCATTTAAAATTTTTGATGACCTGCTGCGACGCTTTTTTTCTGGCAAGATA
GTCTTGTAAATGCGGGCCAAGATCTGCACACTGGTATTTCGGTTTTTGGGGCCGCGGGCGGCGACGGGGC
CCGTGCGTCCCAGCGCACATGTTCGGCGAGGCGGGGCCTGCGAGCGCGGCCACCGAGAATCGGACGGGGG
TAGTCTCAAGCTGGCCGGCCTGCTCTGGTGCCTGGCCTCGCGCCGCCGTGTATCGCCCCGCCCTGGGCGG
CAAGGCTGGCCCGGTCGGCACCAGTTGCGTGAGCGGAAAGATGGCCGCTTCCCGGCCCTGCTGCAGGGAG
CTCAAAATGGAGGACGCGGCGCTCGGGAGAGCGGGCGGGTGAGTCACCCACACAAAGGAAAAGGGCCTTT
CCGTCCTCAGCCGTCGCTTCATGTGACTCCACGGAGTACCGGGCGCCGTCCAGGCACCTCGATTAGTTCT
CGAGCTTTTGGAGTACGTCGTCTTTAGGTTGGGGGGAGGGGTTTTATGCGATGGAGTTTCCCCACACTGA
GTGGGTGGAGACTGAAGTTAGGCCAGCTTGGCACTTGATGTAATTCTCCTTGGAATTTGCCCTTTTTGAG
TTTGGATCTTGGTTCATTCTCAAGCCTCAGACAGTGGTTCAAAGTTTTTTTCTTCCATTTCAGGTGTCGT
GACCTGCAGGATCGTGCGGGACGTGGACGGAAGAAAAAAGAGAGTGAGCGAGCGCCGGAATCAGCCCGGC
GTGGAGTGCGGACCCGCGGTAGTGCCAGGGGGCGAAGGCGGCGGTGGTGAGGAAGATACTTTGGTTAGTG
ACCACATCGCAGCATGTCCTTCTCCCGTGCCCTATTGTGGGCTCGGCTCCCGGCGGGGCGCCAGGCTGGC
CACCGGGCAGCCATCTGCTCTGCCCTTCGTCCCCACTTTGGGCCCTTTCCCGGGGTTCTGGGGCAAGTTT
CTGTCCTTGCCACCGCCTCCTCCTCTGCCTCCGGTGGCTCCAAAATACCAAACACGTCCTTGTTCGTGCC
CCTGACTGTGAAACCTCAGGGCCCCAGCGCCGACGGCGACGTCGGGGCCGAGCTAACCCGGCCTCTGGAC
AAGAATGAAGTAAAGAAGGTCTTAGACAAATTTTACAAGAGGAAAGAAATTCAGAAACTGGGTGCTGATT
ATGGACTTGATGCTCGTCTCTTCCACCAAGCTTTCATAAGCTTTAGAAATTATATTATGCAGTCTCATTC
CCTGGATGTGGACATTCACATTGTTTTGAATGATATTTGCTTCGGTGCAGCTCATGCGGATGATTTATTC
CCATTTTTCTTGAGACATGCCAAACAAATATTTCCTGTGTTGGACTGTAAGGATGATCTACGTAAAATCA
GTGACTTAAGAATACCACCTAACTGGTACCCAGATGCTAGAGCCATGCAGCAGAATCAGGGCAGAGAGAT
GATGCTGGTGACCAGTGGAGCCGTAGCCTTTGGCAAACAACGCTTGCGCCATGAGATCCTTCTGTCTCAG
AGCGTGCGGCAGGCCCTCCACTCGGGGCAGAACCAGCTGAAAGAAATGGCAATTCCAGTCTTAGAGGCAC
GAGCCTGTGCAGCTGCCGGACAGAGTGGGCTGATGGCCTTGTATGAGGCTATGTTTACCCAGTACAGCAT
CTGTGCTGCCCAGATTTTGGTGACCAATTTGGATTTCCATGATGAGCAGAAGCGCCGGAACCTCAATGGA
ACACTTCATGAACTCCTTAGAATGAACATTGTCCCCATTGTCAACACAAATGATGCTGTTGTCCCCCCAG
CTGAGCCCAACAGTGACCTGCAGGGGGTAAATGTTATTAGTGTTAAAGATAATGATAGCCTGGCTGCCCG
ACTGGCTGTGGAAATGAAAACTGATCTCTTGATTGTTCTTTCAGATGTAGAAGGCCTTTTTGACAGCCCC
CCAGGTTCAGATGATGCAAAGCTTATTGATATATTTTATCCCGGAGATCAGCAGTCTGTGACATTTGGAA
CCAAGTCTAGAGTGGGAATGGGTGGCATGGAAGCCAAGGTGAAAGCAGCCCTCTGGGCTTTGCAAGGTGG
CACTTCTGTTGTTATTGCCAATGGAACCCACCCAAAGGTGTCTGGGCACGTCATCACAGACATTGTGGAG
GGGAAGAAAGTTGGTACCTTCTTTTCAGAAGTAAAGCCTGCAGGCCCTACTGTTGAGCAGCAGGGAGAAA
TGGCGCGATCTGGAGGAAGGATGTTGGCCACCTTGGAACCTGAGCAGAGAAAGGGAGAGAGAGAACTAGA
ACCAATCACAACCTCTCAAGCCCTGCAGATTGCTGGCAGAGCTGGCAGATTCAGCTCACGGTTTAAAGAA
GGAGAGGTTACAACAATGAATCATGAAGATCTCAGTTTATTAAAGGAAATTTTGAAGAGGCCTGTGGATC
CTATAAGGGCAGCTGGTCTTCATCCAACTGCTGAGCAGATTGAAATGTTTGCCTACCATCTCCCTGATGC
AACACTGTCCAATCTCATTGATATTTTTGTAGACTTTTCACAAGTTGATGGGCAGTATTTTGTCTGCAAT
ATGGATGATTTTAAATTTTCTGCAGAGTTGATCCAGCATATTCCACTAAGTCTGCGAGTGAGGTATGTTT
TCTGCACAGCTCCTATCAACAAGAAGCAGCCTTTTGTGTGTTCTTCACTGTTACAGTTTGCCAGGCAGTA
TAGCAGGAATGAGCCCCTGACCTTTGCATGGTTACGCCGATACATCAAATGGCCTTTACTTCCACCTAAG
AATATTAAAGACCTCATGGATCTTGAAGCTGTCCACGATGTCTTGGATCTTTACTTGTGGCTAAGCTACC
GATTTATGGATATGTTTCCAGATGCCAGCCTTATTCGAGATCTCCAGAAAGAACTAGATGGTATTATCCA
AGATGGTGTGCACAATATCACTAAATTGATTAAAATGTCTGAGACGCATAAGCTGTTGAATTTGGAGGGC
TTTCCATCAGGGAGCCAGTCACGATTGTCAGGAACCTTAAAGAGCCAAGCTAGAAGGACACGCGGCACCA
AAGCTCTAGGGAGTAAAGCTACTGAGCCACCCAGCCCCGATGCAGGAGAGCTGTCCCTTGCTTCCAGATT
GGTGCAGCAAGGACTCCTCACTCCAGACATGCTGAAACAGCTAGAAAAAGAGTGGATGACACAACAAACT
GAACACAACAAAGAAAAAACAGAGTCTGGGACTCATCCAAAAGGGACGAGAAGAAAGAAGAAGGAACCTG
ATTCGGACTAGTTAGTCTGCTGAAACAAGCCGCCTGAACGCGTTAAGTCGACAAAGAGCCAGGAAAACCC
GGGAATTTTCCAAAAGGTCTTCACGTTAAACTTGTCTTATCTCAGGAGAGAGCCCGCTCTTGTCTCCCAG
TTCCTGGTAGGGTCTGCCTGTTGGAAAGTGTACCTGGATGCTTCTGGGCTCCGTTTGGCAATAGCAGTCT
TGGCTGATGTGCACAGTCTGGCTCCCAGCTCACCCTTTTTTTTTAAAGTAAGAAAATAGTTGCTACCGAT
AGGGACTTTGCCAAGTCCAATTATCTTCTAGGATTGAAAGGTGCATTTTCCCCATAAAAAAGGCGAGGAA
AACCCATGGCTGCTTTGTGTCACCTCAGTGACTTACAGTCCCCCTTGGCATTTAGTTGGTACTAGAGCCA
GTCATCCTTAACAAATCTTTTCACATTTTATTTCTTTCACATGTAGTCATCTTCAAAAAGGAAAGATTTG
GAATTTTAGAAAAGGGGCAACTCTTCTTTTTAGCATTCTCATCAGAAAGTCACAAAAATCGATGGAATCA
TTTCCACTGGGAAGATTGACCTTTTGTATTTATTTGTGGGGTAAATTAATAAGCATTCCAGATGCTTGCA
GCTTCCTGCATCCAGGAGATGCTGTGTTCCCCGTGATGCAGCTGGAACCCAAGCTGCAGCAGGAGATGCA
AGTTTCAGGATGTTCCCCACTGAGCTGGAGGAATATCTACAGCAGTGATGCTTGAAATTTTTGTATGAAT
TATTTTGTCGTCCTACCCTTTTCCTCCAAAACAAAAATTAGAGGATTATTTTAATACTTTGGATTCTTCC
CCCTTTTTTGAGATTAATTAACTTTAAGACCAATGACTTACAAGGCAGCTGTAGATCTTAGCCACTTTTT
AAAAGAAAAGGGGGGACTGGAAGGGCTAATTCACTCCCAACGAAGACAAGATATCCTTGATCTGTGGATC
TACCACACACAAGGCTACTTCCCTGATTGGCAGAACTACACACCAGGGCCAGGGATCAGATATCCACTGA
CCTTTGGATGGTGCTACAAGCTAGTACCAGTTGAGCAAGAGAAGGTAGAAGAAGCCAATGAAGGAGAGAA
CACCCGCTTGTTACACCCTGTGAGCCTGCATGGGATGGATGACCCGGAGAGAGAAGTATTAGAGTGGAGG
TTTGACAGCCGCCTAGCATTTCATCACATGGCCCGAGAGCTGCATCCGGACTGTACTGGGTCTCTCTGGT
TAGACCAGATCTGAGCCTGGGAGCTCTCTGGCTAACTAGGGAACCCACTGCTTAAGCCTCAATAAAGCTT
GCCTTGAGTGCTTCAAGTAGTGTGTGCCCGTCTGTTGTGTGACTCTGGTAACTAGAGATCCCTCAGACCC
TTTTAGTCAGTGTGGAAAATCTCTAGCAGGGCCCGTTTAAACCCGCTGATCAGCCTCGACTGTGCCTTCT
AGTTGCCAGCCATCTGTTGTTTGCCCCTCCCCCGTGCCTTCCTTGACCCTGGAAGGTGCCACTCCCACTG
TCCTTTCCTAATAAAATGAGGAAATTGCATCGCATTGTCTGAGTAGGTGTCATTCTATTCTGGGGGGTGG
GGTGGGGCAGGACAGCAAGGGGGAGGATTGGGAAGACAATAGCAGGCATGCTGGGGATGCGGTGGGCTCT
ATGGCTTCTGAGGCGGAAAGAACCAGCTGGGGCTCTAGGGGGTATCCCC
[124 nt withheld, positions 9920-10043]
C
[91 nt withheld, positions 10045-10135]
A
[49 nt withheld, positions 10137-10185]
CCTTTGACGTTGGAGTCCACGTTCTTT
[37 nt withheld, positions 10213-10249]
ACCCTATCTCGGTCTATTCTTTTGATTTATAAGGGATTTTGCCGATTTCGGCCTATTGGTTAAAAAATGA
GCTGATTTAACAAAAATTTAACGCGAATTAATTCTGTGGAATGTGTGTCAGTTAGGGTGTGGAAAGTCCC
CAGGCTCCCCAGCAGGCAGAAGTATGCAAAGCATGCATCTCAATTAGTCAGCAACCAGGTGTGGAAAGTC
CCCAGGCTCCCCAGCAGGCAGAAGTATGCAAAGCATGCATCTCAATTAGTCAGCAACCATAGTCCCGCCC
CTAACTCCGCCCATCCCGCCCCTAACTCCGCCCAGTTCCGCCCATTCTCCGCCCCATGGCTGACTAATTT
TTTTTATTTATGCAGAGGCCGAGGCCGCCTCTGCCTCTGAGCTATTCCAGAAGTAGTGAGGAGGCTTTTT
TGGAGGCCTAGGCTTTTGCAAAAAGCTCCCGGGAGCTTGTATATCCATTTTCGGATCTGATCAGCACGTG
TTGACAATTAATCATCGGCATAGTATATCGGCATAGTATAATACGACAAGGTGAGGAACTAAACCATGGC
CAAGTTGACCAGTGCCGTTCCGGTGCTCACCGCGCGCGACGTCGCCGGAGCGGTCGAGTTCTGGACCGAC
CGGCTCGGGTTCTCCCGGGACTTCGTGGAGGACGACTTCGCCGGTGTGGTCCGGGACGACGTGACCCTGT
TCATCAGCGCGGTCCAGGACCAGGTGGTGCCGGACAACACCCTGGCCTGGGTGTGGGTGCGCGGCCTGGA
CGAGCTGTACGCCGAGTGGTCGGAGGTCGTGTCCACGAACTTCCGGGACGCCTCCGGGCCGGCCATGACC
GAGATCGGCGAGCAGCCGTGGGGGCGGGAGTTCGCCCTGCGCGACCCGGCCGGCAACTGCGTGCACTTCG
TGGCCGAGGAGCAGGACTGACACGTGCTACGAGATTTCGATTCCACCGCCGCCTTCTATGAAAGGTTGGG
CTTCGGAATCGTTTTCCGGGACGCCGGCTGGATGATCCTCCAGCGCGGGGATCTCATGCTGGAGTTCTTC
GCCCACCCCAACTTGTTTATTGCAGCTTATAATGGTTACAAATAAAGCAATAGCATCACAAATTTCACAA
ATAAAGCATTTTTTTCACTGCATTCTAGTTGTGGTTTGTCCAAACTCATCAATGTATCTTATCATGTCTG
TATACCGTCGACCTCTAGCTAGAGCTTGGCGTAATCATGGTCATAGCTGTTTCCTGTGTGAAATTGTTAT
CCGCTCACAATTCCACACAACATACGAGCCGGAAGCATAAAGTGTAAAGCCTGGGGTGCCTAATGAGTGA
GCTAACTCACATTAATTGCGTTGCGCTCACTGCCCGCTTTCCAGTCGGGAAACCTGTCGTGCCAGCTGCA
TTAATGAATCGGCCAACGCGCGGGGAGAGGCGGTTTGCGTATTGGGCGCTCTTCCGCTTCCTCGCTCACT
GACTCGCTGCGCTCGGTCGTTCGGCTGCGGCGAGCGGTATCAGCTCACTCAAAGGCGGTAATACGGTTAT
CCACAGAATCAGGGGATAACGCAGGAAAGAACATGTGAGCAAAAGGCCAGCAAAAGGCCAGGAACCGTAA
AAAGGCCGCGTTGCTGGCGTTTTTCCATAGGCTCCGCCCCCCTGACGAGCATCACAAAAATCGACGCTCA
AGTCAGAGGTGGCGAAACCCGACAGGACTATAAAGATACCAGGCGTTTCCCCCTGGAAGCTCCCTCGTGC
GCTCTCCTGTTCCGACCCTGCCGCTTACCGGATACCTGTCCGCCTTTCTCCCTTCGGGAAGCGTGGCGCT
TTCTCATAGCTCACGCTGTAGGTATCTCAGTTCGGTGTAGGTCGTTCGCTCCAAGCTGGGCTGTGTGCAC
GAACCCCCCGTTCAGCCCGACCGCTGCGCCTTATCCGGTAACTATCGTCTTGAGTCCAACCCGGTAAGAC
ACGACTTATCGCCACTGGCAGCAGCCACTGGTAACAGGATTAGCAGAGCGAGGTATGTAGGCGGTGCTAC
AGAGTTCTTGAAGTGGTGGCCTAACTACGGCTACACTAGAAGAACAGTATTTGGTATCTGCGCTCTGCTG
AAGCCAGTTACCTTCGGAAAAAGAGTTGGTAGCTCTTGATCCGGCAAACAAACCACCGCTGGTAGCGGTG
GTTTTTTTGTTTGCAAGCAGCAGATTACGCGCAGAAAAAAAGGATCTCAAGAAGATCCTTTGATCTTTTC
TACGGGGTCTGACGCTCAGTGGAACGAAAACTCACGTTAAGGGATTTTGGTCATGAGATTATCAAAAAGG
ATCTTCACCTAGATCCTTTTAAATTAAAAATGAAGTTTTAAATCAATCTAAAGTATATATGAGTAAACTT
GGTCTGACAGTTACCAATGCTTAATCAGTGAGGCACCTATCTCAGCGATCTGTCTATTTCGTTCATCCAT
AGTTGCCTGACTCCCCGTCGTGTAGATAACTACGATACGGGAGGGCTTACCATCTGGCCCCAGTGCTGCA
ATGATACCGCGAGACCCACGCTCACCGGCTCCAGATTTATCAGCAATAAACCAGCCAGCCGGAAGGGCCG
AGCGCAGAAGTGGTCCTGCAACTTTATCCGCCTCCATCCAGTCTATTAATTGTTGCCGGGAAGCTAGAGT
AAGTAGTTCGCCAGTTAATAGTTTGCGCAACGTTGTTGCCATTGCTACAGGCATCGTGGTGTCACGCTCG
TCGTTTGGTATGGCTTCATTCAGCTCCGGTTCCCAACGATCAAGGCGAGTTACATGATCCCCCATGTTGT
GCAAAAAAGCGGTTAGCTCCTTCGGTCCTCCGATCGTTGTCAGAAGTAAGTTGGCCGCAGTGTTATCACT
CATGGTTATGGCAGCACTGCATAATTCTCTTACTGTCATGCCATCCGTAAGATGCTTTTCTGTGACTGGT
GAGTACTCAACCAAGTCATTCTGAGAATAGTGTATGCGGCGACCGAGTTGCTCTTGCCCGGCGTCAATAC
GGGATAATACCGCGCCACATAGCAGAACTTTAAAAGTGCTCATCATTGGAAAACGTTCTTCGGGGCGAAA
ACTCTCAAGGATCTTACCGCTGTTGAGATCCAGTTCGATGTAACCCACTCGTGCACCCAACTGATCTTCA
GCATCTTTTACTTTCACCAGCGTTTCTGGGTGAGCAAAAACAGGAAGGCAAAATGCCGCAAAAAAGGGAA
TAAGGGCGACACGGAAATGTTGAATACTCATACTCTTCCTTTTTCAATATTATTGAAGCATTTATCAGGG
TTATTGTCTCATGAGCGGATACATATTTGAATGTATTTAGAAAAATAAACAAATAGGGGTTCCGCGCACA
TTTCCCCGAAAAGTGCCACCTGAC
